Addgene plasmid #140677: pJ2043
Purpose: NOT gate with sg-2
Depositing lab: Yolanda Schaerli. Depositing organization: Universite de Lausanne (UNIL). Publication: Multistable and dynamic CRISPRi-based synthetic circuits. Santos-Moreno J, Tasiudi E, Stelling J, Schaerli Y. Nat Commun. 2020 Jun 2;11(1):2746. doi: 10.1038/s41467-020-16574-1. PubMed 32488086.
Backbone
  Vector backbone: pCOLA
  Vector type: Bacterial Expression, Synthetic Biology
Growth in bacteria
  Bacterial resistance: Kanamycin, 50 μg/mL
  Growth temperature: 37°C
  Growth strain: DH5alpha
  Copy number: High Copy
Gene/Insert
  Gene/Insert name: NOT gate with sg-2
Terms and licenses: Academic/Nonprofit Terms; Industry Terms: Not Available to Industry
Depositor comments: GenBank file with original annotations can be downloaded from the "Resource Information" section. Please note that, in addition, plasmid pJ1996_v2 is needed for the circuit encoded on this plasmid to operate as designed.
How to cite: pJ2043 was a gift from Yolanda Schaerli (Addgene plasmid # 140677 ; http://n2t.net/addgene:140677 ; RRID:Addgene_140677)
