[The description below was written by a language model from this plasmid's Addgene catalogue record and pLannotate feature annotations shown in this document.]
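Description:
pJ2043 is a 7.5 kb bacterial synthetic-biology plasmid built on the pCOLA backbone that encodes a CRISPR interference-based NOT gate using the guide RNA designated sg-2. It replicates in E. coli from the ColA origin, which is compatible with other common origins and so allows co-maintenance with additional plasmids, and it is selected with kanamycin through an aph(3')-Ia KanR cassette. The depositor notes that a second plasmid, pJ1996_v2, is needed for the circuit to work as designed. The record does not say what that helper supplies, and no Cas9 or dCas9 gene is annotated on pJ2043 itself.

The feature table shows an arabinose-inducible input module: araC is transcribed divergently from the araBAD promoter, which is followed by a fragment matching the S. pyogenes tracrRNA, consistent with a single-guide RNA scaffold. Downstream, a T7 gene 10 RBS precedes an mKO2 orange fluorescent protein reading frame directly abutted by a marA-derived segment. A second unit has a fragment of the constitutive J23119 promoter, an RBS and superfolder GFP. A third has an RBS, a repA fragment joined to the far-red protein mNeptune, and rrnB T1/T2 terminators. The marA and repA pieces fused to the reporters may be degradation tags, but their role is not stated in the record, nor are the guide's binding site or a promoter for the mNeptune unit annotated.

A plausible reading is that arabinose induces the guide together with the orange reporter, and the guide then represses a constitutively expressed fluorescent output, giving inverted logic. The plasmid was deposited with work on multistable and dynamic CRISPRi circuits.
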