Features (pLannotate 1.2.2; 19 found; start..end, strand, type, name):
      3..287     +  promoter       araBAD promoter: araBAD; promoter of the L-arabinose operon of E. coli; the araC regulatory gene is transcribed in the opposite direction (Guzman et al., 1995)
    406..473     +  misc_RNA       tracrRNA (fragment): trans-activating CRISPR RNA for the Streptococcus pyogenes CRISPR/Cas9 system
    584..606     +  RBS            RBS: efficient ribosome binding site from bacteriophage T7 gene 10 (Olins and Rangwala, 1989)
    614..1267    +  CDS            mKO2: mKO2 is a basic (constitutively fluorescent) orange fluorescent protein published in 2008, derived from Verrillofungia concinna. It has moderate acid sensitivity.
   1268..1648    +  CDS            marA: MARA_ECOLI - Experimental evidence at protein level: Swiss-Prot protein existence level 1. May be a transcriptional activator of genes involved in the multiple antibiotic resistance (Mar) phenotype. It can also activate genes such as sodA, zwf and micF. From Escherichia coli (strain K12).
   1987..2011    +  promoter       J23119(SpeI) promoter (fragment): bacterial promoter (Registry of Standard Biological Parts BBa J23119) modified to end with an SpeI site
   2195..2217    +  RBS            RBS: efficient ribosome binding site from bacteriophage T7 gene 10 (Olins and Rangwala, 1989)
   2225..2938    +  CDS            Superfolder GFP: Superfolder GFP is a basic (constitutively fluorescent) green fluorescent protein published in 2005, derived from Aequorea victoria. It is reported to be a very rapidly-maturing weak dimer.
   3382..3404    +  RBS            RBS: efficient ribosome binding site from bacteriophage T7 gene 10 (Olins and Rangwala, 1989)
   3412..3621    +  CDS            repA (fragment): REP5_ECOLX - Experimental evidence at protein level: Swiss-Prot protein existence level 1. RepA is essential for origin function, autoregulates its own synthesis from the promoter, and, when overproduced, blocks origin function. From Escherichia coli.
   3622..4338    +  CDS            mNeptune: mNeptune is a basic (constitutively fluorescent) far red fluorescent protein published in 2009, derived from Entacmaea quadricolor. It is reported to be a rapidly-maturing monomer with moderate acid sensitivity.
   4506..4539    +  terminator     rrnB T1 terminator (fragment): Escherichia coli rrnB; transcription terminator T1 from the E. coli rrnB gene
   4631..4658    +  terminator     rrnB T2 terminator: transcription terminator T2 from the E. coli rrnB gene
   4780..4837    +  promoter       AmpR promoter (fragment): bla
   4846..5661    -  CDS            KanR: aminoglycoside phosphotransferase; aph(3')-Ia; confers resistance to kanamycin in bacteria or G418 (Geneticin®) in eukaryotes
   5662..5753    -  promoter       AmpR promoter: bla
   5771..6406    -  rep_origin     ColA ori: Plasmids containing the ColA origin of replication can be propagated in E. coli cells that contain additional plasmids with compatible origins.
   6491..6531    -  CDS            TcR (fragment): tetracycline efflux protein; tet; confers resistance to tetracycline
   6557..7435    -  CDS            araC: L-arabinose regulatory protein; araC
>Addgene plasmid #140677 | pJ2043 | addgene full sequence | sequence record 305187 | Addgene NGS Result
AGAAGAAACCAATTGTCCATATTGCATCAGACATTGCCGTCACTGCGTCTTTTACTGGCTCTTCTCGCTA
ACCAAACCGGTAACCCCGCTTATTAAAAGCATTCTGTAACAAAGCGGGACCAAAGCCATGACAAAAACGC
GTAACAAAAGTGTCTATAATCACGGCAGAAAAGTCCACATTGATTATTTGCACGGCGTCACACTTTGCTA
TGCCATAGCATTTTTATCCATAAGATTAGCGGTTCCTACCTGACGCTTTTTATCGCAACTCTCTACTGTT
TCTCCATACCGAATTCATAGGATAGATTCTGGAAACTTTACCGTCCGAGCTCCAGCCTGCGGTCCGGGTT
CACTGCCGTATAGGCAGATCAGTGTGTACTAAGTACTGTTTCAGAGCTATGCTGGAAACAGCATAGCAAG
TTGAAATAAGGCTAGTCCGTTATCAACTTGAAAAAGTGGCACCGAGTCGGTGCGTTCACTGCCGTATAGG
CAGTCGCTGGGACGCCCGCTCGAGCAATAAACAGTTGATAGGGCTTCTCCGTTACAGCCTGCGGTCCGGG
TTCACTGCCGTATAGGCAGTAATTTTGTTTAACTTTAAGAAGGAGATATACATATGGTTTCGGTTATCAA
ACCAGAGATGAAAATGCGTTACTATATGGATGGTTCAGTAAATGGTCACGAATTTACTATTGAGGGCGAG
GGTACGGGACGCCCATACGAGGGGCACCAGGAAATGACTTTACGCGTCACAATGGCTGAAGGCGGGCCTA
TGCCGTTTGCGTTCGATCTTGTTAGTCATGTCTTTTGTTACGGTCACCGTGTATTTACTAAATACCCCGA
GGAAATTCCAGACTATTTCAAACAAGCCTTCCCGGAAGGTTTGTCTTGGGAGCGCAGTTTAGAGTTTGAA
GACGGTGGCTCGGCCAGCGTGTCAGCTCATATTAGTCTTCGCGGCAATACATTTTATCACAAGTCAAAGT
TCACCGGCGTGAACTTCCCCGCAGACGGCCCAATCATGCAGAATCAAAGTGTTGATTGGGAACCGTCCAC
AGAGAAGATTACAGCTTCCGATGGAGTCTTAAAGGGCGATGTAACCATGTACTTAAAATTAGAAGGGGGA
GGGAACCATAAATGTCAGATGAAGACTACCTATAAGGCCGCAAAAGAGATTCTTGAAATGCCCGGAGACC
ACTACATTGGGCATCGTTTGGTCCGTAAGACAGAAGGAAATATTACTGAACAGGTCGAAGACGCTGTGGC
ACACAGCATGTCCCGCCGTAATACTGACGCCATCACAATCCACAGCATCCTGGATTGGATTGAAGACAAC
TTGGAGTCGCCGTTGAGTTTAGAAAAAGTTAGTGAACGTAGTGGTTACTCAAAGTGGCACCTTCAGCGCA
TGTTTAAGAAGGAAACGGGTCATTCATTGGGTCAATATATTCGTTCTCGCAAGATGACTGAAATTGCCCA
GAAATTGAAAGAGTCTAATGAACCTATTTTGTACCTGGCGGAGCGTTACGGCTTTGAAAGTCAGCAAACC
CTTACACGTACCTTCAAGAATTACTTTGACGTTCCACCACACAAATATCGTATGACCAACATGCAGGGTG
AGTCACGTTTTTTGCATCCGTTGAATCATTACAATTCCTAATAATCGCTGGGACGCCCGCCATGGTTCAG
CCAAAAAACTTAAGACCGCCGGTCTTGTCCACTACCTTGCAGTAATGCGGTGGACAGGATCGGCGGTTTT
CTTTTCTCTTCTCAATTCTTCTGACCTGTAACGAATAATAGATAGTAAAGTAGTCTCCGATTGAGTTTTC
TCTGCCGAGTCCCACCCAGTTCTGTGATTTCAGTAAGTTGGTAATTGATACACTGTTGCGAGAACTGCTG
CCTGGTAGTAGATAGGTTGTTATTGAGTAAGAAGGTAAAGTGAACGAAATCCCTGAAACTGAGACTGTAG
AAAATAAGCTTCAGCCTGCGGTCCGGTTGACAGCTAGCTCAGTCCTAGGTACTGTGCTAGCTCGCTGGGA
CGCCCGGGGACTACACTTACGAAACTATTGATTGCTCAGCCTGCGGTCCGGCCAAGTACTTAGTACACAC
TGATTCGCTGGGACGCCCGGGATCCAAGAGATTTCTACACGATTGAGCACTGTCTCAGCCTGCGGTCCGG
GTTCACTGCCGTATAGGCAGTAATTTTGTTTAACTTTAAGAAGGAGATATACATATGCGTAAAGGCGAAG
AACTGTTTACCGGTGTGGTTCCGATTCTGGTGGAACTGGACGGCGATGTTAATGGTCATAAATTCAGTGT
TCGCGGCGAAGGTGAAGGCGATGCGACGAACGGCAAACTGACCCTGAAATTTATCTGCACCACGGGTAAA
CTGCCGGTCCCGTGGCCGACGCTGGTGACCACGCTGACCTATGGCGTTCAATGTTTTGCGCGTTACCCGG
ATCACATGAAACAGCACGACTTTTTCAAATCGGCCATGCCGGAAGGCTATGTGCAGGAACGTACGATTAG
CTTTAAAGACGATGGTACGTATAAAACCCGCGCGGAAGTGAAATTCGAAGGCGATACCCTGGTTAACCGT
ATCGAACTGAAAGGTATCGATTTCAAAGAAGACGGCAATATTCTGGGTCATAAACTGGAATATAACTTCA
ATTCCCACAACGTGTACATCACCGCGGATAAACAGAAAAACGGCATTAAAGCCAATTTCAAAATCCGCCA
TAATGTGGAAGATGGTAGCGTTCAGCTGGCCGACCACTATCAGCAAAACACGCCGATTGGTGATGGCCCG
GTCCTGCTGCCGGACAATCACTACCTGAGTACCCAGTCCGTGCTGTCAAAAGATCCGAACGAAAAACGTG
ACCACATGGTCCTGCTGGAATTTGTGACGGCTGCGGGTATCACCCACGGCATGGACGAACTGTATAAAAT
GTCCCGCCGTAATACTGACGCCATCACAATCCACAGCATCCTGGATTGGATTGAAGACTAATAATCGCTG
GGACGCCCGCCTGCAGGCTCGGTACCAAATTCCAGAAAAGAGGCCTCCCGAAAGGGGGGCCTTTTTTCGT
TTTGGTCCTAATAGATAAAGGATAGGTCTGGTAGTGTTGTTCGTTCTCGCAGGTAAATCAATAATACTCA
GCAGTTCCGTAGACTTTTCAGTGGGACAGGGTAGCGATAACAGATAGATTGTAATAAGACACAGTAGGTG
CTCGTAGTTGCGTGAAGAGAACCGCTCAGGAAATCCAGTCAGAAGTATTGGTAATCGTTGAAAACTCAGT
CGACGCACTTACTGAAGACGTCCTATTACACTCGTCGTTGGAAACTGAAGATCAGCCTGCGGTCCGGGTT
CACTGCCGTATAGGCAGTAATTTTGTTTAACTTTAAGAAGGAGATATACATATGAATCAGTCATTCATCT
CGGACATCTTATATGCCGACATCGAATCGAAGGCTAAGGAACTTACAGTCAATTCCAACAATACTGTCCA
GCCGGTCGCGCTTATGCGCTTAGGAGTTTTCGTTCCCAAACCTTCCAAGAGCAAAGGAGAAAGTAAGGAA
ATTGACGCCACCAAAGCCTTCTCTCAACTGGAGATTGCTAAAGCAGAGGGCATGGTTAGTAAAGGAGAAG
AAAATAACATGGCACTGATTAAGGAGAACATGCACATGAAGCTGTACATGGAGGGCACCGTGAACAACCA
CCACTTCAAGTGCACATCCGAGGGCGAAGGCAAGCCCTACGAGGGCACCCAGACCATGAGAATCAAGGCC
GTCGAGGGCGGCCCTCTCCCCTTCGCCTTCGACATCCTGGCTACCAGCTTCATGTACGGCAGCAAAACCT
TCATCAACCACACCCAGGGCATCCCCGACTTCTTTAAGCAGTCCTTCCCTGAGGGCTTCACATGGGAGAG
AGTCACCACATACGAAGACGGGGGCGTGCTGACCGCTACCCAGGACACCAGCCTCCAGGACGGCTGCCTC
ATCTACAACGTCAAGATCAGAGGGGTGAACTTCCCATCCAACGGCCCTGTGATGCAGAAGAAAACACTCG
GCTGGGAGGCCTCCACCGAGACCCTGTACCCCGCTGACGGCGGCCTGGAAGGCAGAGCCGACATGGCCCT
GAAGCTCGTGGGCGGGGGCCACCTGATCTGCAACTTGAAGACCACATACAGATCCAAGAAACCCGCTAAG
AACCTCAAGATGCCCGGCGTCTACTATGTGGACAGAAGACTGGAAAGAATCAAGGAGGCCGACAAAGAGA
CCTACGTCGAGCAGCACGAGGTGGCTGTGGCCAGATACTGCGACCTCCCTAGCAAACTGGGGCACAGAGT
CTAATAATCGCTGGGACGCCCGGCGGCCGCGGAAACACAGAAAAAAGCCCGCACCTGACAGTGCGGGCTT
TTTTTTTCGACCAAAGGTAGCGAACGACGAGTCACTGTTGAGGATAAATACTTTCTCTACTAGGCGCCTG
TTACACAGGTCCTCAGCGGCGCGCCTTTGTCGGTGAACGCTCTCCTGAGTAGGACAAATCCGCCGGGAGC
GGATTTGAACGTTGTGAAGCAACGGCCCGGAGGGTGGCGGGCAGGACGCCCGCCATAAACTGCCAGGCAT
CAAACTAAGCAGAAGGCCATCCTGACGGATGGCCTTTTTGCGTTTCAGATCTACCGGTAAACCAGCAATA
GACATAAGCGGCTATTTAACGACCCTGCCCTGAACCGACGACAAGCTGACGACCGGGTCTCCGCAAGTGG
CACTTTTCGGGGAAATGTGCGCGGAACCCCTATTTGTTTATTTTTCTAAATACATTCAAATATGTATCCG
CTCATGAATTAATTCTTAGAAAAACTCATCGAGCATCAAATGAAACTGCAATTTATTCATATCAGGATTA
TCAATACCATATTTTTGAAAAAGCCGTTTCTGTAATGAAGGAGAAAACTCACCGAGGCAGTTCCATAGGA
TGGCAAGATCCTGGTATCGGTCTGCGATTCCGACTCGTCCAACATCAATACAACCTATTAATTTCCCCTC
GTCAAAAATAAGGTTATCAAGTGAGAAATCACCATGAGTGACGACTGAATCCGGTGAGAATGGCAAAAGT
TTATGCATTTCTTTCCAGACTTGTTCAACAGGCCAGCCATTACGCTCGTCATCAAAATCACTCGCATCAA
CCAAACCGTTATTCATTCGTGATTGCGCCTGAGCGAGACGAAATACGCGGTCGCTGTTAAAAGGACAATT
ACAAACAGGAATCGAATGCAACCGGCGCAGGAACACTGCCAGCGCATCAACAATATTTTCACCTGAATCA
GGATATTCTTCTAATACCTGGAATGCTGTTTTCCCGGGGATCGCAGTGGTGAGTAACCATGCATCATCAG
GAGTACGGATAAAATGCTTGATGGTCGGAAGAGGCATAAATTCCGTCAGCCAGTTTAGTCTGACCATCTC
ATCTGTAACATCATTGGCAACGCTACCTTTGCCATGTTTCAGAAACAACTCTGGCGCATCGGGCTTCCCA
TACAATCGATAGATTGTCGCACCTGATTGCCCGACATTATCGCGAGCCCATTTATACCCATATAAATCAG
CATCCATGTTGGAATTTAATCGCGGCCTAGAGCAAGACGTTTCCCGTTGAATATGGCTCATACTCTTCCT
TTTTCAATATTATTGAAGCATTTATCAGGGTTATTGTCTCATGAGCGGATACATATTTGAATGTATTTAG
AAAAATAAACAAATAGGCATGCTAGCGCAGAAACGTCCTAGAAGATGCCAGGAGGATACTTAGCAGAGAG
ACAATAAGGCCGGAGCGAAGCCGTTTTTCCATAGGCTCCGCCCCCCTGACGAACATCACGAAATCTGACG
CTCAAATCAGTGGTGGCGAAACCCGACAGGACTATAAAGATACCAGGCGTTTCCCCCTGATGGCTCCCTC
TTGCGCTCTCCTGTTCCCGTCCTGCGGCGTCCGTGTTGTGGTGGAGGCTTTACCCAAATCACCACGTCCC
GTTCCGTGTAGACAGTTCGCTCCAAGCTGGGCTGTGTGCAAGAACCCCCCGTTCAGCCCGACTGCTGCGC
CTTATCCGGTAACTATCATCTTGAGTCCAACCCGGAAAGACACGACAAAACGCCACTGGCAGCAGCCATT
GGTAACTGAGAATTAGTGGATTTAGATATCGAGAGTCTTGAAGTGGTGGCCTAACAGAGGCTACACTGAA
AGGACAGTATTTGGTATCTGCGCTCCACTAAAGCCAGTTACCAGGTTAAGCAGTTCCCCAACTGACTTAA
CCTTCGATCAAACCGCCTCCCCAGGCGGTTTTTTCGTTTACAGAGCAGGAGATTACGACGATCGTAAAAG
GATCTCAAGAAGATCCTTTACGGATTCCCGACACCATCACTCTAGATTTCAGTGCAATTTATCTCTTCAA
ATGTAGCACCTGAAGTCAGCCCCATACGATATAAGTTGTAATTCTCATGTTAGTCATGCCCCGCGCCCAC
CGGAAGGAGCTGACTGGGTTGCTCCTAGGGTCTGATTCGTTACCAATTATGACAACTTGACGGCTACATC
ATTCACTTTTTCTTCACAACCGGCACGGAACTCGCTCGGGCTGGCCCCGGTGCATTTTTTAAATACCCGC
GAGAAATAGAGTTGATCGTCAAAACCAACATTGCGACCGACGGTGGCGATAGGCATCCGGGTGGTGCTCA
AAAGCAGCTTCGCCTGGCTGATACGTTGGTCCTCGCGCCAGCTTAAGACGCTAATCCCTAACTGCTGGCG
GAAAAGATGTGACAGACGCGACGGCGACAAGCAAACATGCTGTGCGACGCTGGCGATATCAAAATTGCTG
TCTGCCAGGTGATCGCTGATGTACTGACAAGCCTCGCGTACCCGATTATCCATCGGTGGATGGAGCGACT
CGTTAATCGCTTCCATGCGCCGCAGTAACAATTGCTCAAGCAGATTTATCGCCAGCAGCTCCGAATAGCG
CCCTTCCCCTTGCCCGGCGTTAATGATTTGCCCAAACAGGTCGCTGAAATGCGGCTGGTGCGCTTCATCC
GGGCGAAAGAACCCCGTATTGGCAAATATTGACGGCCAGTTAAGCCATTCATGCCAGTAGGCGCGCGGAC
GAAAGTAAACCCACTGGTGATACCATTCGCGAGCCTCCGGATGACGACCGTAGTGATGAATCTCTCCTGG
CGGGAACAGCAAAATATCACCCGGTCGGCAAACAAATTCTCGTCCCTGATTTTTCACCACCCCCTGACCG
CGAATGGTGAGATTGAGAATATAACCTTTCATTCCCAGCGGTCGGTCGATAAAAAAATCGAGATAACCGT
TGGCCTCAATCGGCGTTAAACCCGCCACCAGATGGGCATTAAACGAGTATCCCGGCAGCAGGGGATCATT
TTGCGCTTCAGCCATACTTTTCATACTCCCGCCATTCAG
